Addgene plasmid #121459: pTJK504
Purpose: CEN HIS3 CNB1mutEF2
Depositing lab: Tami Kingsbury. Depositing organization: University of Maryland, Baltimore. Publication: Calcineurin Regulatory Subunit Calcium-Binding Domains Differentially Contribute to Calcineurin Signaling in Saccharomyces cerevisiae. Connolly S, Quasi-Woode D, Waldron L, Eberly C, Waters K, Muller EM, Kingsbury TJ. Genetics. 2018 Jul;209(3):801-813. doi: 10.1534/genetics.118.300911. Epub 2018 May 7. PubMed 29735720.
Backbone
  Vector backbone: pRS313
  Backbone size w/o insert (bp): 4967
  Vector type: Yeast CEN plasmid
  Selectable markers: TRP1, HIS3
Growth in bacteria
  Bacterial resistance: Ampicillin, 100 μg/mL
  Growth temperature: 37°C
  Growth strain: DH5alpha
  Copy number: Unknown
Gene/Insert
  Gene/Insert name: CNB1mutEF2 (alt name: Calcineurin B)
  Species: S. cerevisiae (budding yeast)
  Mutation: Changed aspartic acid 66 to alanine
  GenBank ID: NM_001179756
  Entrez Gene: CNB1 (a.k.a. YKL190W, CRV1, YCN2)
  Promoter: Endogenous genomic promoter region
  Cloning method: Restriction Enzyme; 5′ cloning site XhoI (not destroyed); 3′ cloning site BamHI (not destroyed)
  Sequencing primers: 5′ T3 promoter primer; 3′ T7 promoter primer
Terms and licenses: Academic/Nonprofit Terms; Industry Terms: Not Available to Industry
How to cite: pTJK504 was a gift from Tami Kingsbury (Addgene plasmid # 121459 ; http://n2t.net/addgene:121459 ; RRID:Addgene_121459)
