[The description below was written by a language model from this plasmid's Addgene catalogue record and pLannotate feature annotations shown in this document.]
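Description:
pTJK504 is a low-copy yeast centromeric shuttle plasmid built on the pRS313 backbone that carries a mutant allele of the Saccharomyces cerevisiae CNB1 gene, which encodes calcineurin B, the calcium-binding regulatory subunit of the calcineurin protein phosphatase. In yeast it is maintained through a CEN6/ARS element, which gives stable, near single-copy inheritance, and it is selected by the HIS3 auxotrophic marker under its own promoter. The catalogue entry also lists TRP1 as a selectable marker, but the annotated sequence shows only HIS3, consistent with pRS313. In E. coli the plasmid replicates from a high-copy ColE1/pUC-type origin and is selected with ampicillin through the β-lactamase gene. An f1 origin and the remnants of the pBluescript-style lacZα/multiple cloning site region are also present.

The insert, CNB1mutEF2, was cloned between XhoI and BamHI sites in the polylinker, flanked by the T3 and T7 promoters, which serve as sequencing primer sites. Expression is driven by the endogenous genomic CNB1 promoter region rather than a heterologous promoter, so the mutant protein should be produced at roughly native levels from the single-copy vector. The allele changes aspartic acid 66 to alanine. The name indicates that this targets the second EF-hand calcium-binding motif. The feature table annotates the CNB1 coding sequence as a fragment spanning the numbering origin of the circular record, and it does not separately annotate the promoter region. The associated study examined how the individual calcium-binding domains of calcineurin B contribute to calcineurin signaling in yeast, so the plasmid is suited to expressing this EF-hand mutant in yeast strains to test its function.
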