Features (pLannotate 1.2.2; 21 found; start..end, strand, type, name):
    594..635     +  misc_feature   MCS (fragment): pBluescript multiple cloning site
    647..665     -  promoter       T3 promoter: promoter for bacteriophage T3 RNA polymerase
    710..726     -  protein_bind   lac operator: The lac repressor binds to the lac operator to inhibit transcription in E. coli. This inhibition can be relieved by adding lactose or isopropyl-β-D-thiogalactopyranoside (IPTG). lac repressor encoded by lacI
    734..764     -  promoter       lac promoter: promoter for the E. coli lac operon
    779..800     -  protein_bind   CAP binding site: CAP binding activates transcription in the presence of cAMP. E. coli catabolite activator protein
    813..905     -  CDS            lacI (fragment): lac repressor; lacI; The lac repressor binds to the lac operator to inhibit transcription in E. coli. This inhibition can be relieved by adding lactose or isopropyl-β-D-thiogalactopyranoside (IPTG).
   1088..1676    -  rep_origin     ori: high-copy-number ColE1/pMB1/pBR322/pUC origin of replication
   1847..2707    -  CDS            AmpR: β-lactamase; bla; confers resistance to ampicillin, carbenicillin, and related antibiotics
   2708..2812    -  promoter       AmpR promoter: bla
   2842..3345    -  misc_feature   CEN/ARS: S. cerevisiae CEN6 centromere fused to an autonomously replicating sequence
   3420..3455    +  CDS            rop (fragment): Rop protein, which maintains plasmids at low copy number; rop
   3557..3606    +  misc_feature   bom (fragment): basis of mobility region from pBR322
   3607..3687    -  CDS            MRM1 (fragment): MRM1_YEAST - Also known as PET56 From Saccharomyces cerevisiae (strain ATCC 204508 / S288c) (Baker's yeast).
   3737..3924    +  promoter       HIS3 promoter: S. cerevisiae HIS3
   3925..4587    +  CDS            HIS3: imidazoleglycerol-phosphate dehydratase, required for histidine biosynthesis; S. cerevisiae HIS3; yeast auxotrophic marker
   4795..4846    +  misc_feature   bom (fragment): basis of mobility region from pBR322
   4874..5302    -  rep_origin     f1 ori (sequence partly withheld): f1 bacteriophage origin of replication; arrow indicates direction of (+) strand synthesis
   5306..5463    -  CDS            lacZα (fragment): LacZα fragment of β-galactosidase; lacZ fragment
   5466..5484    +  promoter       T7 promoter: promoter for bacteriophage T7 RNA polymerase
   5493..5534    +  misc_feature   MCS (fragment): pBluescript multiple cloning site
   5998..435     +  CDS            CNB1 (fragment) (across the origin): CANB_YEAST - Also known as YCN2, YCNB. Experimental evidence at protein level: Swiss-Prot protein existence level 1. Regulatory subunit of calcineurin, a calcium-dependent, calmodulin stimulated protein phosphatase. Confers calcium sensitivity. From Saccharomyces cerevisiae (strain ATCC 204508 / S288c) (Baker's yeast).
>Addgene plasmid #121459 | pTJK504 | addgene full sequence | sequence record 238773 | Addgene NGS Result
ATGAAATTAGATAGAGATAGCTCAGGGTCTATTGATAAAAATGAATTTATGAGCATTCCTGGCGTTTCGT
CAAACCCTCTTGCTGGACGTATAATGGAGGTTTTCGCTGCTGATAATAGTGGGGACGTGGATTTTCAAGA
GTTCATCACAGGATTATCCATTTTCAGTGGGCGTGGGTCCAAGGACGAAAAGTTAAGATTCGCCTTCAAA
ATCTACGACATTGACAAGGACGGTTTCATATCCAATGGTGAGTTGTTCATCGTGTTGAAGATTATGGTAG
GTTCTAATCTGGACGATGAACAGCTGCAACAGATAGTAGATAGGACGATAGTGGAAAACGATAGCGACGG
CGACGGACGTTTAAGTTTCGAGGAGTTTAAGAATGCTATCGAAACCACAGAAGTGGCCAAGAGTCTGACA
TTGCAATACGATGTGTAAGACTAGGGGACACTTCATTCATTTATGGTATGCCAATATTTTTAAGAAAAGA
AGAATAATACGCGATATTGTTTTTTAAGGAAGGAACGCACACTCGCCCAGTTAGAGTGCTGATGATATAT
ACATATATATATGTATATGTAACAAACAATAAGAAGCTTATCGATACCGTCGACCTCGAGGGGGGGCCCG
GTACCAGCTTTTGTTCCCTTTAGTGAGGGTTAATTTCGAGCTTGGCGTAATCATGGTCATAGCTGTTTCC
TGTGTGAAATTGTTATCCGCTCACAATTCCACACAACATACGAGCCGGAAGCATAAAGTGTAAAGCCTGG
GGTGCCTAATGAGTGAGCTAACTCACATTAATTGCGTTGCGCTCACTGCCCGCTTTCCAGTCGGGAAACC
TGTCGTGCCAGCTGCATTAATGAATCGGCCAACGCGCGGGGAGAGGCGGTTTGCGTATTGGGCGCTCTTC
CGCTTCCTCGCTCACTGACTCGCTGCGCTCGGTCGTTCGGCTGCGGCGAGCGGTATCAGCTCACTCAAAG
GCGGTAATACGGTTATCCACAGAATCAGGGGATAACGCAGGAAAGAACATGTGAGCAAAAGGCCAGCAAA
AGGCCAGGAACCGTAAAAAGGCCGCGTTGCTGGCGTTTTTCCATAGGCTCCGCCCCCCTGACGAGCATCA
CAAAAATCGACGCTCAAGTCAGAGGTGGCGAAACCCGACAGGACTATAAAGATACCAGGCGTTTCCCCCT
GGAAGCTCCCTCGTGCGCTCTCCTGTTCCGACCCTGCCGCTTACCGGATACCTGTCCGCCTTTCTCCCTT
CGGGAAGCGTGGCGCTTTCTCATAGCTCACGCTGTAGGTATCTCAGTTCGGTGTAGGTCGTTCGCTCCAA
GCTGGGCTGTGTGCACGAACCCCCCGTTCAGCCCGACCGCTGCGCCTTATCCGGTAACTATCGTCTTGAG
TCCAACCCGGTAAGACACGACTTATCGCCACTGGCAGCAGCCACTGGTAACAGGATTAGCAGAGCGAGGT
ATGTAGGCGGTGCTACAGAGTTCTTGAAGTGGTGGCCTAACTACGGCTACACTAGAAGAACAGTATTTGG
TATCTGCGCTCTGCTGAAGCCAGTTACCTTCGGAAAAAGAGTTGGTAGCTCTTGATCCGGCAAACAAACC
ACCGCTGGTAGCGGTGGTTTTTTTGTTTGCAAGCAGCAGATTACGCGCAGAAAAAAAGGATCTCAAGAAG
ATCCTTTGATCTTTTCTACGGGGTCTGACGCTCAGTGGAACGAAAACTCACGTTAAGGGATTTTGGTCAT
GAGATTATCAAAAAGGATCTTCACCTAGATCCTTTTAAATTAAAAATGAAGTTTTAAATCAATCTAAAGT
ATATATGAGTAAACTTGGTCTGACAGTTACCAATGCTTAATCAGTGAGGCACCTATCTCAGCGATCTGTC
TATTTCGTTCATCCATAGTTGCCTGACTCCCCGTCGTGTAGATAACTACGATACGGGAGGGCTTACCATC
TGGCCCCAGTGCTGCAATGATACCGCGAGACCCACGCTCACCGGCTCCAGATTTATCAGCAATAAACCAG
CCAGCCGGAAGGGCCGAGCGCAGAAGTGGTCCTGCAACTTTATCCGCCTCCATCCAGTCTATTAATTGTT
GCCGGGAAGCTAGAGTAAGTAGTTCGCCAGTTAATAGTTTGCGCAACGTTGTTGCCATTGCTACAGGCAT
CGTGGTGTCACGCTCGTCGTTTGGTATGGCTTCATTCAGCTCCGGTTCCCAACGATCAAGGCGAGTTACA
TGATCCCCCATGTTGTGCAAAAAAGCGGTTAGCTCCTTCGGTCCTCCGATCGTTGTCAGAAGTAAGTTGG
CCGCAGTGTTATCACTCATGGTTATGGCAGCACTGCATAATTCTCTTACTGTCATGCCATCCGTAAGATG
CTTTTCTGTGACTGGTGAGTACTCAACCAAGTCATTCTGAGAATAGTGTATGCGGCGACCGAGTTGCTCT
TGCCCGGCGTCAATACGGGATAATACCGCGCCACATAGCAGAACTTTAAAAGTGCTCATCATTGGAAAAC
GTTCTTCGGGGCGAAAACTCTCAAGGATCTTACCGCTGTTGAGATCCAGTTCGATGTAACCCACTCGTGC
ACCCAACTGATCTTCAGCATCTTTTACTTTCACCAGCGTTTCTGGGTGAGCAAAAACAGGAAGGCAAAAT
GCCGCAAAAAAGGGAATAAGGGCGACACGGAAATGTTGAATACTCATACTCTTCCTTTTTCAATATTATT
GAAGCATTTATCAGGGTTATTGTCTCATGAGCGGATACATATTTGAATGTATTTAGAAAAATAAACAAAT
AGGGGTTCCGCGCACATTTCCCCGAAAAGTGCCACCTGACGGATCGCTTGCCTGTAACTTACACGCGCCT
CGTATCTTTTAATGATGGAATAATTTGGGAATTTACTCTGTGTTTATTTATTTTTATGTTTTGTATTTGG
ATTTTAGAAAGTAAATAAAGAAGGTAGAAGAGTTACGGAATGAAGAAAAAAAAATAAACAAAGGTTTAAA
AAATTTCAACAAAAAGCGTACTTTACATATATATTTATTAGACAAGAAAAGCAGATTAAATAGATATACA
TTCGATTAACGATAAGTAAAATGTAAAATCACAGGATTTTCGTGTGTGGTCTTCTACACAGACAAGATGA
AACAATTCGGCATTAATACCTGAGAGCAGGAAGAGCAAGATAAAAGGTAGTATTTGTTGGCGATCCCCCT
AGAGTCTTTTACATCTTCGGAAAACAAAAACTATTTTTTCTTTAATTTCTTTTTTTACTTTCTATTTTTA
ATTTATATATTTATATTAAAAAATTTAAATTATAATTATTTTTATAGCACGTGATGAAAAGGACCCTAAG
AAACCATTATTATCATGACATTAACCTATAAAAATAGGCGTATCACGAGGCCCTTTCGTCTCGCGCGTTT
CGGTGATGACGGTGAAAACCTCTGACACATGCAGCTCCCGGAGACGGTCACAGCTTGTCTGTAAGCGGAT
GCCGGGAGCAGACAAGCCCGTCAGGGCGCGTCAGCGGGTGTTGGCGGGTGTCGGGGCTGGCTTAACTATG
CGGCATCAGAGCAGATTGTACTGAGAGTGCACCATAAATTCCCGTTTTAAGAGCTTGGTGAGCGCTAGGA
GTCACTGCCAGGTATCGTTTGAACACGGCATTAGTCAGGGAAGTCATAACACAGTCCTTTCCCGCAATTT
TCTTTTTCTATTACTCTTGGCCTCCTCTAGTACACTCTATATTTTTTTATGCCTCGGTAATGATTTTCAT
TTTTTTTTTTCCACCTAGCGGATGACTCTTTTTTTTTCTTAGCGATTGGCATTATCACATAATGAATTAT
ACATTATATAAAGTAATGTGATTTCTTCGAAGAATATACTAAAAAATGAGCAGGCAAGATAAACGAAGGC
AAAGATGACAGAGCAGAAAGCCCTAGTAAAGCGTATTACAAATGAAACCAAGATTCAGATTGCGATCTCT
TTAAAGGGTGGTCCCCTAGCGATAGAGCACTCGATCTTCCCAGAAAAAGAGGCAGAAGCAGTAGCAGAAC
AGGCCACACAATCGCAAGTGATTAACGTCCACACAGGTATAGGGTTTCTGGACCATATGATACATGCTCT
GGCCAAGCATTCCGGCTGGTCGCTAATCGTTGAGTGCATTGGTGACTTACACATAGACGACCATCACACC
ACTGAAGACTGCGGGATTGCTCTCGGTCAAGCTTTTAAAGAGGCCCTAGGGGCCGTGCGTGGAGTAAAAA
GGTTTGGATCAGGATTTGCGCCTTTGGATGAGGCACTTTCCAGAGCGGTGGTAGATCTTTCGAACAGGCC
GTACGCAGTTGTCGAACTTGGTTTGCAAAGGGAGAAAGTAGGAGATCTCTCTTGCGAGATGATCCCGCAT
TTTCTTGAAAGCTTTGCAGAGGCTAGCAGAATTACCCTCCACGTTGATTGTCTGCGAGGCAAGAATGATC
ATCACCGTAGTGAGAGTGCGTTCAAGGCTCTTGCGGTTGCCATAAGAGAAGCCACCTCGCCCAATGGTAC
CAACGATGTTCCCTCCACCAAAGGTGTTCTTATGTAGTGACACCGATTATTTAAAGCTGCAGCATACGAT
ATATATACATGTGTATATATGTATACCTATGAATGTCAGTAAGTATGTATACGAACAGTATGATACTGAA
GATGACAAGGTAATGCATCATTCTATACGTGTCATTCTGAACGAGGCGCGCTTTCCTTTTTTCTTTTTGC
TTTTTCTTTTTTTTTCTCTTGAACTCGACGGATCTATGCGGTGTGAAATACCGCACAGATGCGTAAGGAG
AAAATACCGCATCAGGAAATTGTAAGCGTTAATATTTTGTTAAAATTCGCGTTAAATTTTTGTTAAATCA
GCTCATTTTTTAACCAATAGGCCGAAATCGGCAAAATCCCTTATAAATCAAAAGAATAGACCGAGATAGG
GT
[37 nt withheld, positions 4973-5009]
AAAGAACGTGGACTCCAACGTCAAAGG
[49 nt withheld, positions 5037-5085]
T
[91 nt withheld, positions 5087-5177]
G
[124 nt withheld, positions 5179-5302]
CCATTCGCCATTCAGGCTGCGCAACTGTTGGGAAGGGCGATCGGTGCGGGCCTCTTCGCTATTACGCCAG
CTGGCGAAAGGGGGATGTGCTGCAAGGCGATTAAGTTGGGTAACGCCAGGGTTTTCCCAGTCACGACGTT
GTAAAACGACGGCCAGTGAATTGTAATACGACTCACTATAGGGCGAATTGGAGCTCCACCGCGGTGGCGG
CCGCTCTAGAACTAGTGGATCCACGCTATGAAAAAGGAAAACAAATGACTCTTATAATTTGTTTCCCTCG
ACTTCTCTATTTAAATCCAAGATTTTAACTAATAAACTATTTAATAATAAAACAATTAACTCTTTATATG
GAAGCCTTGGAAATTAGCCGCCAAAATGGGATATACATTCCGTGCGAAGTGACCGCGTGGAAGGCCGGGT
ATCATCTTAAAAATCACTAGTTTCTTTTTTAGCGGAATGCAATAAAGGTGCTTTGTGCTGGTGTGGTTTA
CACGGAACATCTAGTAGCTAAAACTTGGTAACTCAATGGTGATCAGAATCCATAGAAGCATTTTTATTTC
TTAAAATGGGTGCTGCTCCTTCCAAAATTGTGGATGGTCTTTTAGAAGATACAAATTGTATGTACACTTC
GGAGTGAGGAAAAGAAAGAAAGGGGAAATTAACCGATTTTACTAACACTGACACTTTGAACAGTTGATAG
AGATGAAATTGAAAGGTTAAGGAAGAGATTC
